Addgene plasmid #78179: pRSETb-rsGreen0.9
Purpose: Expresses-rsGreen0.9 in E. coli strains.
Depositing lab: Peter Dedecker. Depositing organization: Katholieke Universiteit Leuven. Publication: Expression-Enhanced Fluorescent Proteins Based on Enhanced Green Fluorescent Protein for Super-resolution Microscopy. Duwe S, De Zitter E, Gielen V, Moeyaert B, Vandenberg W, Grotjohann T, Clays K, Jakobs S, Van Meervelt L, Dedecker P. ACS Nano. 2015 Oct 27;9(10):9528-41. doi: 10.1021/acsnano.5b04129. Epub 2015 Sep 9. PubMed 26308583.
Backbone
  Vector backbone: pRSETb
  Backbone size w/o insert (bp): 2860
  Total vector size (bp): 3580
  Vector type: Bacterial Expression
Growth in bacteria
  Bacterial resistance: Ampicillin, 100 μg/mL
  Growth temperature: 37°C
  Growth strain: DH5alpha
  Copy number: High Copy
Gene/Insert
  Gene/Insert name: rsGreen0.9
  Insert size (bp): 720
  Promoter: T7
  Tag / fusion protein: 6xHis-tag; Xpress tag (N terminal on backbone)
  Cloning method: Restriction Enzyme; 5′ cloning site BamHI (not destroyed); 3′ cloning site EcoRI (not destroyed)
  Sequencing primers: 5′ TAATACGACTCACTATAGGG; 3′ TAGTTATTGCTCAGCGGTGG
Terms and licenses: Academic/Nonprofit Terms; Industry Terms: Not Available to Industry
How to cite: pRSETb-rsGreen0.9 was a gift from Peter Dedecker (Addgene plasmid # 78179 ; http://n2t.net/addgene:78179 ; RRID:Addgene_78179)
