[The description below was written by a language model from this plasmid's Addgene catalogue record and pLannotate feature annotations shown in this document.]
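Description:
pRSETb-rsGreen0.9 is a 3,580 bp bacterial expression plasmid built on the pRSETb backbone for producing the fluorescent protein rsGreen0.9 in E. coli. It is maintained at high copy through a ColE1/pUC-type origin and selected with ampicillin via the β-lactamase (AmpR) gene and its own promoter. An f1 phage origin is also present, which in principle permits single-stranded DNA production.

The roughly 720 bp rsGreen0.9 coding sequence was inserted between the BamHI and EcoRI sites, both of which remain intact. It is transcribed from a T7 promoter, translated using the efficient phage T7 gene 10 ribosome binding site, and followed by a T7 terminator, so expression requires a host strain that supplies T7 RNA polymerase. The backbone adds an N-terminal leader consisting of a 6xHis tag (picked up by the automated annotation as a fragment of a composite tag), the T7 gene 10 leader peptide, and the Xpress epitope, which includes an enterokinase cleavage site. Together these allow metal-affinity purification, antibody detection and optional removal of the tag.

The annotation software labels the insert as rsGreen1, a photoswitchable green protein derived from Aequorea victoria, presumably because that is its closest database match; rsGreen0.9 is a related variant from the same EGFP-based series developed for super-resolution microscopy. The short SET1, lacZα and lacI fragments listed are likely backbone remnants or partial matches, not functional elements. The plasmid is suited to recombinant production and purification of rsGreen0.9 for in vitro characterisation.
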