Features (pLannotate 1.2.2; 14 found; start..end, strand, type, name):
     20..38      +  promoter       T7 promoter: promoter for bacteriophage T7 RNA polymerase
     70..92      +  RBS            RBS: efficient ribosome binding site from bacteriophage T7 gene 10 (Olins and Rangwala, 1989)
    112..132     +  CDS            capTEV™ (fragment): composite tag for in vivo biotinylation, TEV protease cleavage, and 6xHis tagging
    133..165     +  CDS            T7 tag (gene 10 leader): leader peptide from bacteriophage T7 gene 10 promotes efficient translation in E. coli
    169..192     +  CDS            Xpress™ tag: Xpress™ epitope tag, including an enterokinase recognition and cleavage site
    199..915     +  CDS            rsGreen1: rsGreen1 is a photoswitchable green fluorescent protein published in 2015, derived from Aequorea victoria. It has moderate acid sensitivity.
    938..987     +  CDS            SET1 (fragment): solubility-enhancement tag derived from T7 phage gene 10B
    995..1042    +  terminator     T7 terminator: transcription terminator for bacteriophage T7 RNA polymerase
   1068..1134    +  CDS            lacZα (fragment): LacZα fragment of β-galactosidase; lacZ fragment
   1139..1567    +  rep_origin     f1 ori (sequence partly withheld): f1 bacteriophage origin of replication; arrow indicates direction of (+) strand synthesis
   1620..1724    +  promoter       AmpR promoter: bla
   1725..2585    +  CDS            AmpR: β-lactamase; bla; confers resistance to ampicillin, carbenicillin, and related antibiotics
   2756..3344    +  rep_origin     ori: high-copy-number ColE1/pMB1/pBR322/pUC origin of replication
   3527..3580    +  CDS            lacI (fragment): lac repressor; lacI; The lac repressor binds to the lac operator to inhibit transcription in E. coli. This inhibition can be relieved by adding lactose or isopropyl-β-D-thiogalactopyranoside (IPTG).
>Addgene plasmid #78179 | pRSETb-rsGreen0.9 | depositor full sequence | sequence record 148215 | Full plasmid sequence.
GATCTCGATCCCGCGAAATTAATACGACTCACTATAGGGAGACCACAACGGTTTCCCTCTAGAAATAATT
TTGTTTAACTTTAAGAAGGAGATATACATATGCGGGGTTCTCATCATCATCATCATCATGGTATGGCTAG
CATGACTGGTGGACAGCAAATGGGTCGGGATCTGTACGACGATGACGATAAGGATCCGATGGTGAGCAAG
GGCGAGGAGCTGTTCACCGGGGTGGTGCCCATCCTGGTCGAGCTGGACGGCGACGTAAACGGCCACAAGT
TCAGCGTGCGCGGCGAGGGCGAGGGCGATGCCACCAACGGCAAGCTGACCATGAAGTTCATCTGCACCAC
CGGCAAGCTGCCCGTGCCCTGGCCCACCCTCGTGACCACCCTGACCTACGGCGTGCTGTGCTTCGCCCGC
TACCCCGACCACATGAAGCAGCACGACTTCTTCAAGTCCGCCATGCCCGAAGGCTACGTCCAGGAGCGCA
CCATCAGCTTCGAGGACGACGGCTATTACAAGACCCGCGCCGAGGTGAAGTTCGAGGGCGACACCCTGGT
GAACCGCATCGAGCTGAAGGGCATCGACTTCAAGGAGGACGGCAACATCCTGGGGCACAAGCTGGAGTAC
AACTTCAACAGCCACAACGCCTATATCACGGCCGACAAGCAGAAGAACGGCATCAGGTCTAACTTCAAGA
TCCGCCTCAACGTCGAGGACGGCAGCGTGCAGCTCGCCGACCACTACCAGCAGAACACCCCCATCGGCGA
CGGCCCCGTGCTGCTGCCCGACAACCACTACCTGAGCACCCAGAATAAGCTGAGCAAAGACCCCAACGAG
AAGCGCGATCACATGGTCCTGCTGGAGTTCGTGACCGCCTCCGGGATCACTCTCGGCATGGACGAGCTGT
ACAAGTAAGAATTCGAAGCTTGATCCGGCTGCTAACAAAGCCCGAAAGGAAGCTGAGTTGGCTGCTGCCA
CCGCTGAGCAATAACTAGCATAACCCCTTGGGGCCTCTAAACGGGTCTTGAGGGGTTTTTTGCTGAAAGG
AGGAACTATATCCGGATCTGGCGTAATAGCGAAGAGGCCCGCACCGATCGCCCTTCCCAACAGTTGCGCA
GCCTGAATGGCGAATGGG
[124 nt withheld, positions 1139-1262]
C
[91 nt withheld, positions 1264-1354]
A
[49 nt withheld, positions 1356-1404]
CCTTTGACGTTGGAGTCCACGTTCTTT
[37 nt withheld, positions 1432-1468]
ACCCTATCTCGGTCTATTCTTTTGATTTATAAGGGATTTTGCCGATTTCGGCCTATTGGTTAAAAAATGA
GCTGATTTAACAAAAATTTAACGCGAATTTTAACAAAATATTAACGCTTACAATTTAGGTGGCACTTTTC
GGGGAAATGTGCGCGGAACCCCTATTTGTTTATTTTTCTAAATACATTCAAATATGTATCCGCTCATGAG
ACAATAACCCTGATAAATGCTTCAATAATATTGAAAAAGGAAGAGTATGAGTATTCAACATTTCCGTGTC
GCCCTTATTCCCTTTTTTGCGGCATTTTGCCTTCCTGTTTTTGCTCACCCAGAAACGCTGGTGAAAGTAA
AAGATGCTGAAGATCAGTTGGGTGCACGAGTGGGTTACATCGAACTGGATCTCAACAGCGGTAAGATCCT
TGAGAGTTTTCGCCCCGAAGAACGTTTTCCAATGATGAGCACTTTTAAAGTTCTGCTATGTGGCGCGGTA
TTATCCCGTATTGACGCCGGGCAAGAGCAACTCGGTCGCCGCATACACTATTCTCAGAATGACTTGGTTG
AGTACTCACCAGTCACAGAAAAGCATCTTACGGATGGCATGACAGTAAGAGAATTATGCAGTGCTGCCAT
AACCATGAGTGATAACACTGCGGCCAACTTACTTCTGACAACGATCGGAGGACCGAAGGAGCTAACCGCT
TTTTTGCACAACATGGGGGATCATGTAACTCGCCTTGATCGTTGGGAACCGGAGCTGAATGAAGCCATAC
CAAACGACGAGCGTGACACCACGATGCCTGTAGCAATGGCAACAACGTTGCGCAAACTATTAACTGGCGA
ACTACTTACTCTAGCTTCCCGGCAACAATTAATAGACTGGATGGAGGCGGATAAAGTTGCAGGACCACTT
CTGCGCTCGGCCCTTCCGGCTGGCTGGTTTATTGCTGATAAATCTGGAGCCGGTGAGCGTGGGTCTCGCG
GTATCATTGCAGCACTGGGGCCAGATGGTAAGCCCTCCCGTATCGTAGTTATCTACACGACGGGGAGTCA
GGCAACTATGGATGAACGAAATAGACAGATCGCTGAGATAGGTGCCTCACTGATTAAGCATTGGTAACTG
TCAGACCAAGTTTACTCATATATACTTTAGATTGATTTAAAACTTCATTTTTAATTTAAAAGGATCTAGG
TGAAGATCCTTTTTGATAATCTCATGACCAAAATCCCTTAACGTGAGTTTTCGTTCCACTGAGCGTCAGA
CCCCGTAGAAAAGATCAAAGGATCTTCTTGAGATCCTTTTTTTCTGCGCGTAATCTGCTGCTTGCAAACA
AAAAAACCACCGCTACCAGCGGTGGTTTGTTTGCCGGATCAAGAGCTACCAACTCTTTTTCCGAAGGTAA
CTGGCTTCAGCAGAGCGCAGATACCAAATACTGTTCTTCTAGTGTAGCCGTAGTTAGGCCACCACTTCAA
GAACTCTGTAGCACCGCCTACATACCTCGCTCTGCTAATCCTGTTACCAGTGGCTGCTGCCAGTGGCGAT
AAGTCGTGTCTTACCGGGTTGGACTCAAGACGATAGTTACCGGATAAGGCGCAGCGGTCGGGCTGAACGG
GGGGTTCGTGCACACAGCCCAGCTTGGAGCGAACGACCTACACCGAACTGAGATACCTACAGCGTGAGCT
ATGAGAAAGCGCCACGCTTCCCGAAGGGAGAAAGGCGGACAGGTATCCGGTAAGCGGCAGGGTCGGAACA
GGAGAGCGCACGAGGGAGCTTCCAGGGGGAAACGCCTGGTATCTTTATAGTCCTGTCGGGTTTCGCCACC
TCTGACTTGAGCGTCGATTTTTGTGATGCTCGTCAGGGGGGCGGAGCCTATGGAAAAACGCCAGCAACGC
GGCCTTTTTACGGTTCCTGGCCTTTTGCTGGCCTTTTGCTCACATGTTCTTTCCTGCGTTATCCCCTGAT
TCTGTGGATAACCGTATTACCGCCTTTGAGTGAGCTGATACCGCTCGCCGCAGCCGAACGACCGAGCGCA
GCGAGTCAGTGAGCGAGGAAGCGGAAGAGCGCCCAATACGCAAACCGCCTCTCCCCGCGCGTTGGCCGAT
TCATTAATGCAG
