>Addgene plasmid #78179 | pRSETb-rsGreen0.9 | addgene partial sequence | sequence record 147970 | T7 5'-TAATACGACTCACTATAGGG-3'
AATATTTTGTTTACTTTAGAAGGAGATATACATATGCGGGGTTCTCATCATCATCATCATCATGGTATGG
CTAGCATGACTGGTGGACAGCAAATGGGTCGGGATCTGTACGACGATGACGATAAGGATCCGATGGTGAG
CAAGGGCGAGGAGCTGTTCACCGGGGTGGTGCCCATCCTGGTCGAGCTGGACGGCGACGTAAACGGCCAC
AAGTTCAGCGTGCGCGGCGAGGGCGAGGGCGATGCCACCAACGGCAAGCTGACCATGAAGTTCATCTGCA
CCACCGGCAAGCTGCCCGTGCCCTGGCCCACCCTCGTGACCACCCTGACCTACGGCGTGCTGTGCTTCGC
CCGCTACCCCGACCACATGAAGCAGCACGACTTCTTCAAGTCCGCCATGCCCGAAGGCTACGTCCAGGAG
CGCACCATCAGCTTCGAGGACGACGGCTATTACAAGACCCGCGCCGAGGTGAAGTTCGAGGGCGACACCC
TGGTGAACCGCATCGAGCTGAAGGGCATCGACTTCAAGGAGGACGGCAACATCCTGGGGCACAAGCTGGA
GTACAACTTCAACAGCCACAACGCCTATATCACGGCCGACAAGCAGAAGAACGGCATCAGGTCTAACTTC
AAGATCCGCCTCAACGTCGAGGACGGCAGCGTGCAGCTCGCCGACCACTACCAGCAGAACACCCCCATCG
GCGACGGCCCCGTGCTGCTGCCCGACAACCACTACCTGAG
