>Addgene plasmid #78179 | pRSETb-rsGreen0.9 | addgene partial sequence | sequence record 148214 | T7term 5'-GCTAGTTATTGCTCAGCGG-3'
GGCTTTGTTAGCAGCCGGATCAAGCTTCGAATTCTTACTTGTACAGCTCGTCCATGCCGAGAGTGATCCC
GGAGGCGGTCACGAACTCCAGCAGGACCATGTGATCGCGCTTCTCGTTGGGGTCTTTGCTCAGCTTATTC
TGGGTGCTCAGGTAGTGGTTGTCGGGCAGCAGCACGGGGCCGTCGCCGATGGGGGTGTTCTGCTGGTAGT
GGTCGGCGAGCTGCACGCTGCCGTCCTCGACGTTGAGGCGGATCTTGAAGTTAGACCTGATGCCGTTCTT
CTGCTTGTCGGCCGTGATATAGGCGTTGTGGCTGTTGAAGTTGTACTCCAGCTTGTGCCCCAGGATGTTG
CCGTCCTCCTTGAAGTCGATGCCCTTCAGCTCGATGCGGTTCACCAGGGTGTCGCCCTCGAACTTCACCT
CGGCGCGGGTCTTGTAATAGCCGTCGTCCTCGAAGCTGATGGTGCGCTCCTGGACGTAGCCTTCGGGCAT
GGCGGACTTGAAGAAGTCGTGCTGCTTCATGTGGTCGGGGTAGCGGGCGAAGCACAGCACGCCGTAGGTC
AGGGTGGTCACGAGGGTGGGCCAGGGCACGGGCAGCTTGCCGGTGGTGCAGATGAACTTCATGGTCAGCT
TGCCGTTGGTGGCATCGCCCTCGCCCTCGCCGCGCACGCTGAACTTGTGGCCGTTTACGTCGCCGTCCAG
CTCGACCAGGATGGGCACCACCCCGGTGAACAGCTCCTCGCCCTTGCTCACCATCGGATCCTTATCGTCA
TCGTCGTACAGATCCCGACCCATTTGCTGTCCACCAGTCATGCTAGCCATACCATGATGATGATGATGAT
GAGAACC
